Addgene plasmid #180358: pTRIP TRE BI_SEPT9_i1 NCmut-14-GFP11_SEPT9_i1 NCmut-14-GFP10
Purpose: mammalian co-expression of human SEPT9_i1 NCmut fused to GFP10 and of human SEPT9_i1 NCmut fused to GFP11
Depositing lab: Manos Mavrakis. Publication: Human septins organize as octamer-based filaments and mediate actin-membrane anchoring in cells. Martins CS, Taveneau C, Castro-Linares G, Baibakov M, Buzhinsky N, Eroles M, Milanovic V, Omi S, Pedelacq JD, Iv F, Bouillard L, Llewellyn A, Gomes M, Belhabib M, Kuzmic M, Verdier-Pinard P, Lee S, Badache A, Kumar S, Chandre C, Brasselet S, Rico F, Rossier O, Koenderink GH, Wenger J, Cabantous S, Mavrakis M. J Cell Biol. 2023 Mar 6;222(3):e202203016. doi: 10.1083/jcb.202203016. Epub 2022 Dec 23. PubMed 36562751.
Backbone
  Vector backbone: pTRIP TRE BI
  Vector type: Mammalian Expression, Lentiviral
Growth in bacteria
  Bacterial resistance: Ampicillin, 100 μg/mL
  Growth temperature: 37°C
  Growth strain: NEB Stable
  Copy number: High Copy
Gene/Insert 1
  Gene/Insert name: SEPTIN9_v1 (alt name: SEPT9_v1)
  Species: H. sapiens (human)
  Mutation: SEPT9_i1 I281D, M288D
  Entrez Gene: SEPTIN9 (a.k.a. AF17q25, MSF, MSF1, NAPB, PNUTL4, SEPT9, SINT1, SeptD1)
  Promoter: bidirectional TRE
  Tag / fusion protein: GFP10 (C terminal on insert)
  Cloning method: Gibson Cloning
  Sequencing primers: 5′ n/a
Gene/Insert 2
  Gene/Insert name: SEPTIN9_v1 (alt name: SEPT9)
  Species: H. sapiens (human)
  Mutation: SEPT9_i1 I281D, M288D
  Entrez Gene: SEPTIN9 (a.k.a. AF17q25, MSF, MSF1, NAPB, PNUTL4, SEPT9, SINT1, SeptD1)
  Promoter: bidirectional TRE
  Tag / fusion protein: GFP11 (C terminal on insert)
  Cloning method: Gibson Cloning
  Sequencing primers: 5′ n/a
Gene/Insert 3
  Gene/Insert name: IRES-TagBFP
Terms and licenses: Academic/Nonprofit Terms; Industry Terms: Not Available to Industry
Depositor comments: Please visit https://doi.org/10.1101/2022.02.23.481653 for bioRxiv preprint.
How to cite: pTRIP TRE BI_SEPT9_i1 NCmut-14-GFP11_SEPT9_i1 NCmut-14-GFP10 was a gift from Manos Mavrakis (Addgene plasmid # 180358 ; http://n2t.net/addgene:180358 ; RRID:Addgene_180358)
