[The description below was written by a language model from this plasmid's Addgene catalogue record and pLannotate feature annotations shown in this document.]
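Description:
pTRIP TRE BI_SEPT9_i1 NCmut-14-GFP11_SEPT9_i1 NCmut-14-GFP10 is a 14.7 kb HIV-1-based lentiviral transfer plasmid for tetracycline-regulated co-expression of two tagged copies of human septin 9 isoform 1 in mammalian cells. It is propagated in E. coli through a high-copy ColE1/pUC-type origin with ampicillin selection (AmpR). The backbone also retains pBR322 remnants and an SV40 promoter–gpt cassette, annotated only as fragments. The lentiviral elements comprise a 5' LTR, Ψ packaging signal with a partial gag sequence, RRE, cPPT/CTS, and a ΔU3 self-inactivating 3' LTR. These allow the genome to be packaged when helper functions are supplied in trans, and the plasmid can also be used by direct transfection.

The payload is built around a bidirectional TRE promoter, which has seven tet operators flanked on each side by a minimal CMV promoter. It drives two divergent SEPTIN9 open reading frames, both carrying the I281D and M288D substitutions that the record calls "NCmut". Each is fused at its C terminus to a short GFP-derived segment, one GFP10 and the other GFP11. The annotation software detects these as small fluorescent-protein fragments, and the "14" in the name presumably denotes the linker, though the record does not define it. The forward unit continues into an EMCV IRES and TagBFP, giving a blue marker of expressing cells, while the reverse unit ends at an SV40 poly(A) signal. Expression requires a Tet transactivator, which this plasmid does not encode.

GFP10 and GFP11 are strands of a tripartite split-GFP system. Fluorescence should therefore be reconstituted only when the two tagged proteins come together in the presence of the complementary GFP1-9 fragment, which must be supplied separately. The construct thus appears designed to test SEPT9–SEPT9 association in cells and how the mutations affect it, in the context of work on septin filament organisation.
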