Features (pLannotate 1.2.2; 36 found; start..end, strand, type, name):
     22..103     -  polyA_signal   SV40 poly(A) signal: SV40 polyadenylation signal
    126..209     -  CDS            large T antigen (fragment): large T antigen from SV40 (simian virus 40)
    229..282     -  CDS            CyPet (fragment): cyan fluorescent protein optimized for FRET with YPet (Nguyen and Daugherty, 2005) mammalian codon-optimized
    325..2082    -  CDS            SEPTIN9: SEPT9_HUMAN - Also known as KIAA0991, MSF, SEPT9. Experimental evidence at protein level: Swiss-Prot protein existence level 1. Filament-forming cytoskeletal GTPase (By similarity). May play a role in cytokinesis (Potential). May play a role in the internalization of 2 intracellular microbial pathogens, Listeria monocytogenes and Shigella flexneri. From Homo sapiens (Human).
   2105..2492    +  promoter       bidirectional TRE promoter: Tet-responsive bidirectional promoter PTight-BI, consisting of seven tet operator sequences flanked on each side by the minimal CMV promoter
   2519..4276    +  CDS            SEPTIN9: SEPT9_HUMAN - Also known as KIAA0991, MSF, SEPT9. Experimental evidence at protein level: Swiss-Prot protein existence level 1. Filament-forming cytoskeletal GTPase (By similarity). May play a role in cytokinesis (Potential). May play a role in the internalization of 2 intracellular microbial pathogens, Listeria monocytogenes and Shigella flexneri. From Homo sapiens (Human).
   4328..4381    +  CDS            Superfolder GFP (fragment): Superfolder GFP is a basic (constitutively fluorescent) green fluorescent protein published in 2005, derived from Aequorea victoria. It is reported to be a very rapidly-maturing weak dimer.
   4407..4967    +  misc_feature   IRES: internal ribosome entry site (IRES) of the encephalomyocarditis virus (EMCV)
   4973..5674    +  CDS            TagBFP: monomeric blue fluorescent protein mammalian codon-optimized
   5676..5876    +  CDS            nef (fragment): NEF_HV1Z2 - Experimental evidence at protein level: Swiss-Prot protein existence level 1. Extracellular Nef protein targets CD4(+) T-lymphocytes for apoptosis by interacting with CXCR4 surface receptors. From Human immunodeficiency virus type 1 group M subtype D (isolate Z2/CDC-Z34) (HIV-1).
   5878..5909    +  LTR            3' LTR (ΔU3) (fragment): self-inactivating 3' long terminal repeat (LTR) from HIV-1
   5957..6137    +  LTR            5' LTR (truncated): truncated 5' long terminal repeat (LTR) from HIV-1
   7099..7197    -  CDS            TBC1D5 (fragment): TBCD5_HUMAN - Also known as KIAA0210. Experimental evidence at protein level: Swiss-Prot protein existence level 1. May act as a GTPase-activating protein (GAP) for Rab family protein(s). May act as a GAP for RAB7A. Can displace RAB7A and retromer CSC subcomplex from the endosomal membrane to the cytosol; at least retromer displacement seems to require its catalytic activity (PubMed:19531583, PubMed:20923837). Required for retrograde transport of cargo proteins from endosomes to the trans-Golgi network (TGN); the function seems to require its catalytic activity. Involved in regulation of autop
   7603..7882    +  CDS            TcR (fragment): tetracycline efflux protein; tet; confers resistance to tetracycline
   7883..7931    -  misc_feature   bom (fragment): basis of mobility region from pBR322
   8033..8068    -  CDS            rop (fragment): Rop protein, which maintains plasmids at low copy number; rop
   8163..8267    +  promoter       AmpR promoter: bla
   8268..9128    +  CDS            AmpR: β-lactamase; bla; confers resistance to ampicillin, carbenicillin, and related antibiotics
   9299..9887    +  rep_origin     ori: high-copy-number ColE1/pMB1/pBR322/pUC origin of replication
  10070..10126   +  CDS            lacI (fragment): lac repressor; lacI; The lac repressor binds to the lac operator to inhibit transcription in E. coli. This inhibition can be relieved by adding lactose or isopropyl-β-D-thiogalactopyranoside (IPTG).
  10133..10462   +  promoter       SV40 promoter: SV40 enhancer and early promoter
  10662..10781   +  CDS            gpt (fragment): XGPT_ECOLI - Also known as gpp, gxu. Experimental evidence at protein level: Swiss-Prot protein existence level 1. Purine salvage pathway enzyme that catalyzes the transfer of the ribosyl-5-phosphate group from 5-phospho-alpha-D-ribose 1- diphosphate (PRPP) to the N9 position of the 6-oxopurines guanine and xanthine to form the corresponding ribonucleotides GMP (guanosine 5'- monophosphate) and XMP (xanthosine 5'-monophosphate), with the release of PPi. To a lesser extent, also acts on hypoxanthine (PubMed:9100006, PubMed:3886014). Does not ribophosphorylate adenine (PubMed:3886014). From Esch
  10781..11116   +  CDS            gpt (fragment): XGPT_ECOLI - Also known as gpp, gxu. Experimental evidence at protein level: Swiss-Prot protein existence level 1. Purine salvage pathway enzyme that catalyzes the transfer of the ribosyl-5-phosphate group from 5-phospho-alpha-D-ribose 1- diphosphate (PRPP) to the N9 position of the 6-oxopurines guanine and xanthine to form the corresponding ribonucleotides GMP (guanosine 5'- monophosphate) and XMP (xanthosine 5'-monophosphate), with the release of PPi. To a lesser extent, also acts on hypoxanthine (PubMed:9100006, PubMed:3886014). Does not ribophosphorylate adenine (PubMed:3886014). From Esch
  11211..11516   +  CDS            frsA (fragment): FRSA_ECOLI - Also known as yafA. Experimental evidence at protein level: Swiss-Prot protein existence level 1. Catalyzes the hydrolysis of esters (PubMed:15808744). Displays esterase activity toward pNP-butyrate (PubMed:15808744). May stimulate mixed-acid fermentation by acting as a fermentation/respiration switch that down-regulates respiration and up- regulates fermentation rates (PubMed:15169777). From Escherichia coli (strain K12).
  11520..11594   +  CDS            small t antigen (fragment): SV40 (simian virus 40) small t antigen
  11596..11661   +  intron         small t intron: SV40 (simian virus 40) small t antigen intron
  11791..11811   +  CDS            SV40 NLS: nuclear localization signal of SV40 (simian virus 40) large T antigen
  12130..12213   +  CDS            large T antigen (fragment): large T antigen from SV40 (simian virus 40)
  12236..12370   +  polyA_signal   SV40 poly(A) signal: SV40 polyadenylation signal
  12537..12866   +  CDS            nef (fragment): NEF_HV1BR - Experimental evidence at protein level: Swiss-Prot protein existence level 1. Extracellular Nef protein targets CD4(+) T-lymphocytes for apoptosis by interacting with CXCR4 surface receptors (PubMed:14990729). From Human immunodeficiency virus type 1 group M subtype B (isolate BRU/LAI) (HIV-1).
  12914..13171   +  LTR            5' LTR (truncated): truncated 5' long terminal repeat (LTR) from HIV-1
  13218..13343   +  misc_feature   HIV-1 Ψ: packaging signal of human immunodeficiency virus type 1
  13327..13690   +  CDS            HIV-1 gag (fragment): gag protein from human immunodeficiency virus 1; gag
  13836..14069   +  misc_feature   RRE: The Rev response element (RRE) of HIV-1 allows for Rev-dependent mRNA export from the nucleus to the cytoplasm.
  14446..14546   +  CDS            Rev (fragment): human immunodeficiency virus 1 (HIV-1) Rev protein; rev; enhances nuclear export of unspliced and incompletely spliced viral mRNAs
  14591..14708   +  misc_feature   cPPT/CTS: central polypurine tract and central termination sequence of HIV-1
>Addgene plasmid #180358 | pTRIP TRE BI_SEPT9_i1 NCmut-14-GFP11_SEPT9_i1 NCmut-14-GFP10 | addgene full sequence | sequence record 358016 | Addgene NGS Result
TTGGCTGATACGCGTACGTCGGCAGTGAAAAAAATGCTTTATTTGTGAAATTTGTGATGCTATTGCTTTA
TTTGTAACCATTATAAGCTGCAATAAACAAGTTAACAACAACAATTGCATTCATTTTATGTTTCAGGTTC
AGGGGGAGGTGTGGGAGGTTTTTTAAAGCAAGTAAAACCTCTACAAATGTGGTATGGCTGATTATGATCC
TCTAGATTAGGAGGCGTCGGTGATGCCGGCGGCGGTCACGTACTCCAGCAGCACCATGTGGTCGCGCTTC
TCTCCGGAGGACCCACCACCTCCAGAGCCACCGCCACCATCGATCATCTCTGGGGCTTCTGGCTCCTTCT
CCTCCACGCCGTTGGCCATGGCGCTGCTGCCCTCGTTGAGGCGCTTCACACGGTACGCCTCGAAGTGGAT
GCTGCTGGTGATGTCCTTGATGTTCTGCATGTGCGTCCTGATGAGAAGGTCCCGCAGGTAGGCAAACTCA
CAGTGTGTGGTGTTTTCAACTTCGATGGTACCCCACTTGGTCTTCCTCCCAAGGATCCTCTTGCCGTTGA
CCTGGTACTCGTGGTCACTGCCCACCACAGCAAATGGGATCATCTCCCGGAACTTCTCGTTCACCAGCCG
GTCCTCCGAGTCCTCATCAAATTCCTTCTGGGGGTACACGTCGATGCCGTTGGACAGCAGGTCTGCGGTG
ATCCGCTGTTTGAAGTGGACCCTCTCCTCCAGGGTGAGTGTGTCCGCCTTGGCGATGACAGGGACGATGT
TGACCACCTTGCTCAGGCGTTTCATAAACTCGATGTCCAGGGGCCTGAGGGAGTGGCCGGTGGCGGGGAT
GAAGTAGAGGCAGCAGTGGACGCGGGTGTCCGGGATGCGCTTCTTGCGGTTGATGTTGACCTCCTCCTGC
AGGTATTTCTCGTACTGGTCATTGATGAACTTCATGATGGGCTGCCAGCAGTTCTCGTTGTTGATGTGGT
CCCCGAACCCTGGTGTGTCAATCACTGTCAGCTTCATCCGGACGCCTTTCTCCTCAATATCGTGCGTGAT
GGACTTGATCTCGATGGTCTTGGGGATGCGCTCCTCTGAGGTGGGCTGCACCGACTTCCGGCTGATTTTG
GATTTGAAGAGGGTGTTGATTAAGGTGGATTTACCCAAGCCGCTCTGCCCGACCACCATGATGTTGAACT
CGAAGCCCTGCTTCATGGCCTTCCGGCGATCCTGCTCCAGGATGGAGTCATCCCCCACGTAGCCGAAGTC
CACCGGGGCCTTCTCGTTCCGTGATGCAGGCGCCTGCTTGAGCCCGGCATCTCTGGGGGTGTCGGCCATG
TCGCCAACGCAGCTGGGAGCCGCCTCAGTGGCCTCCTGGCTCCGGGGTGTAGCCTCAGCCACAGGGGGCT
GGGGCTTGGGCTCCAGCCTGCTCTGCAGCTGAGACACAGGGGCAGGCTCTGAATTCTCCAAGGTCTGGGC
TGGGCTGGGGGCGGTGGGCGCCTCAGCAGGCTTGGGCATCTGGATCTCCACCCTCTTGGGGGCTGCGTCG
GTGGCAGGGGCAGTGGGCACCTCGGGGACCTTGGAGGCAGGGGGCTCCATCCTCCGGTGGGCTGACTCCT
GGGGTTTGACGATGGTGATCTCCGTCCTCCGAGGGGCCGGTTCTGGCGTCTTGTGGCCCAACACCTCGGC
CCTCTTGAGCCCGAACCGGGACGGGCCGATGGCCCCGGCGTTCTCCACCTGCTTGGACGAGATGTCAATG
GACAGCTCAGTGCGCCGGGACACCGGCTCGGCCGCCTTGGGGCCCGAGAGCTCCACCCTCCGCAGGGACG
CCTTGGGGGAGCGTTGGCTTAGGGAGTCCACATGGCGGGCCGAGGGTTCTGAGTTCTTCACGCCCAGGTC
CTGGAATTTCTGGGTGGAGCTGGCCACAGTGGCTCGGAGTAGGGGAGTCTGGACCCTCCGGGGTGGGGTG
GAGTTGGGTGTCTCGACCTCCTCGACCTCAAAAGATCTTTTTAAGGCTGGGCCACTGGAGTCACCAAGCC
TCCGGAGCCGGCCACTGGAGGTCCGCGTGCCTCCTGAGTAAGACTTCTTCATCATATGACCGGTGAATTC
TCCAGGCGATCTGACGGTTCACTAAACGAGCTCTGCTTATATAGGCCTCCCACCGTACACGCCACCTCGA
CATACTCGAGTTTACTCCCTATCAGTGATAGAGAACGTATGTCGAGTTTACTCCCTATCAGTGATAGAGA
ACGATGTCGAGTTTACTCCCTATCAGTGATAGAGAACGTATGTCGAGTTTACTCCCTATCAGTGATAGAG
AACGTATGTCGAGTTTACTCCCTATCAGTGATAGAGAACGTATGTCGAGTTTATCCCTATCAGTGATAGA
GAACGTATGTCGAGTTTACTCCCTATCAGTGATAGAGAACGTATGTCGAGGTAGGCGTGTACGGTGGGAG
GCCTATATAAGCAGAGCTCGTTTAGTGAACCGTCAGATCGCCTGGAGATTTCGAGCTCGGTACCGCGGAT
GAAGAAGTCTTACTCAGGAGGCACGCGGACCTCCAGTGGCCGGCTCCGGAGGCTTGGTGACTCCAGTGGC
CCAGCCTTAAAAAGATCTTTTGAGGTCGAGGAGGTCGAGACACCCAACTCCACCCCACCCCGGAGGGTCC
AGACTCCCCTACTCCGAGCCACTGTGGCCAGCTCCACCCAGAAATTCCAGGACCTGGGCGTGAAGAACTC
AGAACCCTCGGCCCGCCATGTGGACTCCCTAAGCCAACGCTCCCCCAAGGCGTCCCTGCGGAGGGTGGAG
CTCTCGGGCCCCAAGGCGGCCGAGCCGGTGTCCCGGCGCACTGAGCTGTCCATTGACATCTCGTCCAAGC
AGGTGGAGAACGCCGGGGCCATCGGCCCGTCCCGGTTCGGGCTCAAGAGGGCCGAGGTGTTGGGCCACAA
GACGCCAGAACCGGCCCCTCGGAGGACGGAGATCACCATCGTCAAACCCCAGGAGTCAGCCCACCGGAGG
ATGGAGCCCCCTGCCTCCAAGGTCCCCGAGGTGCCCACTGCCCCTGCCACCGACGCAGCCCCCAAGAGGG
TGGAGATCCAGATGCCCAAGCCTGCTGAGGCGCCCACCGCCCCCAGCCCAGCCCAGACCTTGGAGAATTC
AGAGCCTGCCCCTGTGTCTCAGCTGCAGAGCAGGCTGGAGCCCAAGCCCCAGCCCCCTGTGGCTGAGGCT
ACACCCCGGAGCCAGGAGGCCACTGAGGCGGCTCCCAGCTGCGTTGGCGACATGGCCGACACCCCCAGAG
ATGCCGGGCTCAAGCAGGCGCCTGCATCACGGAACGAGAAGGCCCCGGTGGACTTCGGCTACGTGGGGGA
TGACTCCATCCTGGAGCAGGATCGCCGGAAGGCCATGAAGCAGGGCTTCGAGTTCAACATCATGGTGGTC
GGGCAGAGCGGCTTGGGTAAATCCACCTTAATCAACACCCTCTTCAAATCCAAAATCAGCCGGAAGTCGG
TGCAGCCCACCTCAGAGGAGCGCATCCCCAAGACCATCGAGATCAAGTCCATCACGCACGATATTGAGGA
GAAAGGCGTCCGGATGAAGCTGACAGTGATTGACACACCAGGGTTCGGGGACCACATCAACAACGAGAAC
TGCTGGCAGCCCATCATGAAGTTCATCAATGACCAGTACGAGAAATACCTGCAGGAGGAGGTCAACATCA
ACCGCAAGAAGCGCATCCCGGACACCCGCGTCCACTGCTGCCTCTACTTCATCCCCGCCACCGGCCACTC
CCTCAGGCCCCTGGACATCGAGTTTATGAAACGCCTGAGCAAGGTGGTCAACATCGTCCCTGTCATCGCC
AAGGCGGACACACTCACCCTGGAGGAGAGGGTCCACTTCAAACAGCGGATCACCGCAGACCTGCTGTCCA
ACGGCATCGACGTGTACCCCCAGAAGGAATTTGATGAGGACTCGGAGGACCGGCTGGTGAACGAGAAGTT
CCGGGAGATGATCCCATTTGCTGTGGTGGGCAGTGACCACGAGTACCAGGTCAACGGCAAGAGGATCCTT
GGGAGGAAGACCAAGTGGGGTACCATCGAAGTTGAAAACACCACACACTGTGAGTTTGCCTACCTGCGGG
ACCTTCTCATCAGGACGCACATGCAGAACATCAAGGACATCACCAGCAGCATCCACTTCGAGGCGTACCG
TGTGAAGCGCCTCAACGAGGGCAGCAGCGCCATGGCCAACGGCGTGGAGGAGAAGGAGCCAGAAGCCCCA
GAGATGATCGATGGTGGCGGTGGCTCTGGAGGTGGTGGGTCCTCCGGAATGGGCGACCTGCCCGACGACC
ACTACCTGTCCACCCAGACCATCCTGAGCAAGGACCTGAACTAAGCTAGCTAATAGTTCCGCCCCTCTCC
CTCCCCCCTAACGTTACTGGCCGAAGCCGCTTGGAATAAGGCCGGTGTGCGTTTGTCTATATGTTATTTT
CCACCATATTGCCGTCTTTTGGCAATGTGAGGGCCCGGAAACCTGGCCCTGTCTTCTTGACGAGCATTCC
TAGGGGTCTTTCCCCTCTCGCCAAAGGAATGCAAGGTCTGTTGAATGTCGTGAAGGAAGCAGTTCCTCTG
GAAGCTTCTTGAAGACAAACAACGTCTGTAGCGACCCTTTGCAGGCAGCGGAACCCCCCACCTGGCGACA
GGTGCCTCTGCGGCCAAAAGCCACGTGTATAAGATACACCTGCAAAGGCGGCACAACCCCAGTGCCACGT
TGTGAGTTGGATAGTTGTGGAAAGAGTCAAATGGCTCTCCTCAAGCGTATTCAACAAGGGGCTGAAGGAT
GCCCAGAAGGTACCCCATTGTATGGGATCTGATCTGGGGCCTCGGTGCACATGCTTTACATGTGTTTAGT
CGAGGTTAAAAAAACGTCTAGGCCCCCCGAACCACGGGGACGTGGTTTTCCTTTGAAAAACACGATGCAA
GCATGAGCGAGCTGATTAAGGAGAACATGCACATGAAGCTGTACATGGAGGGCACCGTGGACAACCATCA
CTTCAAGTGCACATCCGAGGGCGAAGGCAAGCCCTACGAGGGCACCCAGACCATGAGAATCAAGGTGGTC
GAGGGCGGCCCTCTCCCCTTCGCCTTCGACATCCTGGCTACTAGCTTCCTCTACGGCAGCAAGACCTTCA
TCAACCACACCCAGGGCATCCCCGACTTCTTCAAGCAGTCCTTCCCTGAGGGCTTCACATGGGAGAGAGT
CACCACATACGAAGACGGGGGCGTGCTGACCGCTACCCAGGACACCAGCCTCCAGGACGGCTGCCTCATC
TACAACGTCAAGATCAGAGGGGTGAACTTCACATCCAACGGCCCTGTGATGCAGAAGAAAACACTCGGCT
GGGAGGCCTTCACCGAGACGCTGTACCCCGCTGACGGCGGCCTGGAAGGCAGAAACGACATGGCCCTGAA
GCTCGTGGGCGGGAGCCATCTGATCGCAAACATCAAGACCACATATAGATCCAAGAAACCCGCTAAGAAC
CTCAAGATGCCTGGCGTCTACTATGTGGACTACAGACTGGAAAGAATCAAGGAGGCCAACAACGAGACCT
ACGTCGAGCAGCACGAGGTGGCAGTGGCCAGATACTGCGACCTCCCTAGCAAACTGGGGCACAAGCTTAA
TTAAGGATCCAGCGGCCGCTCGAGACCTAGAAAAACATGGAGCAATCACAAGTAGCAATACAGCAGCTAC
CAATGCTGATTGTGCCTGGCTAGAAGCACAAGAGGAGGAGGAGGTGGGTTTTCCAGTCACACCTCAGGTA
CCTTTAAGACCAATGACTTACAAGGCAGCTGTAGATCTTAGCCACTTTTTAAAAGAAAAGGGGGGACTGG
AAGGGCTAATTCACTCCCAACGAAGACAAAATCGTCGAGAGATGCTGCATATAAGCAGCTGCTTTTTGCT
TGTACTGGGTCTCTCTGGTTAGACCAGATCTGAGCCTGGGAGCTCTCTGGCTAACTAGGGAACCCACTGC
TTAAGCCTCAATAAAGCTTGCCTTGAGTGCTTCAAGTAGTGTGTGCCCGTCTGTTGTGTGACTCTGGTAA
CTAGAGATCCCTCAGACCCTTTTAGTCAGTGTGGAAAATCTCTAGCAGTAGTAGTTCATGTCATCTTATT
ATTCAGTATTTATAACTTGCAAAGAAATGAATATCAGAGAGTGAGAGGCCTTGACATTATAATAGATTTA
GCAGGAATTGAACTAGGAGTGGAGCACACAGGCAAAGCTGCAGAAGTACTTGGAAGAAGCCACCAGAGAT
ACTCACGATTCTGCACATACCTGGCTAATCCCAGATCCTAAGGATTACATTAAGTTTACTAACATTTATA
TAATGATTTATAGTTTAAAGTATAAACTTATCTAATTTACTATTCTGACAGATATTAATTAATCCTCAAA
TATCATAAGAGATGATTACTATTATCCCCATTTAACACAAGAGGAAACTGAGAGGGAAAGATGTTGAAGT
AATTTTCCCACAATTACAGCATCCGTTAGTTACGACTCTATGATCTTCTGACACAAATTCCATTTACTCC
TCACCCTATGACTCAGTCGAATATATCAAAGTTATGGACATTATGCTAAGTAACAAATTACCCTTTTATA
TAGTAAATACTGAGTAGATTGAGAGAAGAAATTGTTTGCAAACCTGAATAGCTTCAAGAAGAAGAGAAGT
GAGGATAAGAATAACAGTTGTCATTTAACAAGTTTTAACAAGTAACTTGGTTAGAAAGGGATTCAAATGC
ATAAAGCAAGGGATAAATTTTTCTGGCAACAAGACTATACAATATAACCTTAAATATGACTTCAAATAAT
TGTTGGAACTTGATAAAACTAATTAAATATTATTGAAGATTATCAATATTATAAATGTAATTTACTTTTA
AAAAGGGAACATAGAAATGTGTATCATTAGAGTAGAAAACAATCCTTATTATCACAATTTGTCAAAACAA
GTTTGTTATTAACACAAGTAGAATACTGCATTCAATTAAGTTGACTGCAGATTTTGTGTTTTGTTAAAAT
TAGAAAGAGATAACAACAATTTGAATTATTGAAAGTAACATGTAAATAGTTCTACATACGTTCTTTTGAC
ATCTTGTTCAATCATTGATCGAAGTTCTTTATCTTGGAAGAATTTGTTCCAAAGACTCTGAAATAAGGAA
AACAATCTATTATATAGTCTCACACCTTTGTTTTACTTTTAGTGATTTCAATTTAATAATGTAAATGGTT
AAAATTTATTCTTCTCTGAGATCATTTCACATTGCAGATAGAAAACCTGAGACTGGGGTAATTTTTATTA
AAATCTAATTTAATCTCAGAAACACATCTTTATTCTAACATCAATTTTTCCAGTTTGATATTATCATATA
AAGTCAGCCTTCCTCATCTGCAGGTTCCACAACAAAAATCCAACCAACTGTGGATCAAAAATATTGGGAA
AAAATTAAAAATAGCAATACAACAATAAAAAAATACAAATCAGAAAAACAGCACAGTATAACAACTTTAT
TTAGCATTTACAATCTATTAGGTATTATAAGTAATCTAGCCAGATCCTCTACGCCGGACGCATCGTGGCC
GGCATCACCGGCGCCACAGGTGCGGTTGCTGGCGCCTATATCGCCGACATCACCGATGGGGAAGATCGGG
CTCGCCACTTCGGGCTCATGAGCGCTTGTTTCGGCGTGGGTATGGTGGCAGGCCCCGTGGCCGGGGGACT
GTTGGGCGCCATCTCCTTGCATGCACCATTCCTTGCGGCGGCGGTGCTCAACGGCCTCAACCTACTACTG
GGCTGCTTCCTAATGCAGGAGTCGCATAAGGGAGAGCGTCGAATGGTGCACTCTCAGTACAATCTGCTCT
GATGCCGCATAGTTAAGCCAGCCCCGACACCCGCCAACACCCGCTGACGCGCCCTGACGGGCTTGTCTGC
TCCCGGCATCCGCTTACAGACAAGCTGTGACCGTCTCCGGGAGCTGCATGTGTCAGAGGTTTTCACCGTC
ATCACCGAAACGCGCGAGACGAAAGGGCCTCGTGATACGCCTATTTTTATAGGTTAATGTCATGATAATA
ATGGTTTCTTAGACGTCAGGTGGCACTTTTCGGGGAAATGTGCGCGGAACCCCTATTTGTTTATTTTTCT
AAATACATTCAAATATGTATCCGCTCATGAGACAATAACCCTGATAAATGCTTCAATAATATTGAAAAAG
GAAGAGTATGAGTATTCAACATTTCCGTGTCGCCCTTATTCCCTTTTTTGCGGCATTTTGCCTTCCTGTT
TTTGCTCACCCAGAAACGCTGGTGAAAGTAAAAGATGCTGAAGATCAGTTGGGTGCACGAGTGGGTTACA
TCGAACTGGATCTCAACAGCGGTAAGATCCTTGAGAGTTTTCGCCCCGAAGAACGTTTTCCAATGATGAG
CACTTTTAAAGTTCTGCTATGTGGCGCGGTATTATCCCGTATTGACGCCGGGCAAGAGCAACTCGGTCGC
CGCATACACTATTCTCAGAATGACTTGGTTGAGTACTCACCAGTCACAGAAAAGCATCTTACGGATGGCA
TGACAGTAAGAGAATTATGCAGTGCTGCCATAACCATGAGTGATAACACTGCGGCCAACTTACTTCTGAC
AACGATCGGAGGACCGAAGGAGCTAACCGCTTTTTTGCACAACATGGGGGATCATGTAACTCGCCTTGAT
CGTTGGGAACCGGAGCTGAATGAAGCCATACCAAACGACGAGCGTGACACCACGATGCCTGTAGCAATGG
CAACAACGTTGCGCAAACTATTAACTGGCGAACTACTTACTCTAGCTTCCCGGCAACAATTAATAGACTG
GATGGAGGCGGATAAAGTTGCAGGACCACTTCTGCGCTCGGCCCTTCCGGCTGGCTGGTTTATTGCTGAT
AAATCTGGAGCCGGTGAGCGTGGGTCTCGCGGTATCATTGCAGCACTGGGGCCAGATGGTAAGCCCTCCC
GTATCGTAGTTATCTACACGACGGGGAGTCAGGCAACTATGGATGAACGAAATAGACAGATCGCTGAGAT
AGGTGCCTCACTGATTAAGCATTGGTAACTGTCAGACCAAGTTTACTCATATATACTTTAGATTGATTTA
AAACTTCATTTTTAATTTAAAAGGATCTAGGTGAAGATCCTTTTTGATAATCTCATGACCAAAATCCCTT
AACGTGAGTTTTCGTTCCACTGAGCGTCAGACCCCGTAGAAAAGATCAAAGGATCTTCTTGAGATCCTTT
TTTTCTGCGCGTAATCTGCTGCTTGCAAACAAAAAAACCACCGCTACCAGCGGTGGTTTGTTTGCCGGAT
CAAGAGCTACCAACTCTTTTTCCGAAGGTAACTGGCTTCAGCAGAGCGCAGATACCAAATACTGTTCTTC
TAGTGTAGCCGTAGTTAGGCCACCACTTCAAGAACTCTGTAGCACCGCCTACATACCTCGCTCTGCTAAT
CCTGTTACCAGTGGCTGCTGCCAGTGGCGATAAGTCGTGTCTTACCGGGTTGGACTCAAGACGATAGTTA
CCGGATAAGGCGCAGCGGTCGGGCTGAACGGGGGGTTCGTGCACACAGCCCAGCTTGGAGCGAACGACCT
ACACCGAACTGAGATACCTACAGCGTGAGCTATGAGAAAGCGCCACGCTTCCCGAAGGGAGAAAGGCGGA
CAGGTATCCGGTAAGCGGCAGGGTCGGAACAGGAGAGCGCACGAGGGAGCTTCCAGGGGGAAACGCCTGG
TATCTTTATAGTCCTGTCGGGTTTCGCCACCTCTGACTTGAGCGTCGATTTTTGTGATGCTCGTCAGGGG
GGCGGAGCCTATGGAAAAACGCCAGCAACGCGGCCTTTTTACGGTTCCTGGCCTTTTGCTGGCCTTTTGC
TCACATGTTCTTTCCTGCGTTATCCCCTGATTCTGTGGATAACCGTATTACCGCCTTTGAGTGAGCTGAT
ACCGCTCGCCGCAGCCGAACGACCGAGCGCAGCGAGTCAGTGAGCGAGGAAGCGGAAGAGCGCCCAATAC
GCAAACCGCCTCTCCCCGCGCGTTGGCCGATTCATTAATGCAGCTGTGGAATGTGTGTCAGTTAGGGTGT
GGAAAGTCCCCAGGCTCCCCAGCAGGCAGAAGTATGCAAAGCATGCATCTCAATTAGTCAGCAACCAGGT
GTGGAAAGTCCCCAGGCTCCCCAGCAGGCAGAAGTATGCAAAGCATGCATCTCAATTAGTCAGCAACCAT
AGTCCCGCCCCTAACTCCGCCCATCCCGCCCCTAACTCCGCCCAGTTCCGCCCATTCTCCGCCCCATGGC
TGACTAATTTTTTTTATTTATGCAGAGGCCGAGGCCGCCTCGGCCTCTGAGCTATTCCAGAAGTAGTGAG
GAGGCTTTTTTGGAGGCCTAGGCTTTTGCAAAAAGCTTGGACACAAGACAGGCTTGCGAGATATGTTTGA
GAATACCACTTTATCCCGCGTCAGGGAGAGGCAGTGCGTAAAAAGACGCGGACTCATGTGAAATACTGGT
TTTTAGTGCGCCAGATCTCTATAATCTCGCGCAACCTATTTTCCCCTCGAACACTTTTTAAGCCGTAGAT
AAACAGGCTGGGACACTTCACATGAGCGAAAAATACATCGTCACCTGGGACATGTTGCAGATCCATGCAC
GTAAACTCGCAAGCCGACTGATGCCTTCTGAACAATGGAAAGGCATTATTGCCGTAAGCCGTGGCGGTCT
GTACCGGGTGCGTTACTGGCGCGTGAACTGGGTATTCGTCATGTCGATACCGTTTGTATTTCCAGCTACG
ATCACGACAACCAGCGCGAGCTTAAAGTGCTGAAACGCGCAGAAGGCGATGGCGAAGGCTTCATCGTTAT
TGATGACCTGGTGGATACCGGTGGTACTGCGGTTGCGATTCGTGAAATGTATCCAAAAGCGCACTTTGTC
ACCATCTTCGCAAAACCGGCTGGTCGTCCGCTGGTTGATGACTATGTTGTTGATATCCCGCAAGATACCT
GGATTGAACAGCCGTGGGATATGGGCGTCGTATTCGTCCCGCCAATCTCCGGTCGCTAATCTTTTCAACG
CCTGGCACTGCCGGGCGTTGTTCTTTTTAACTTCAGGCGGGTTACAATAGTTTCCAGTAAGTATTCTGGA
GGCTGCATCCATGACACAGGCAAACCTGAGCGAAACCCTGTTCAAACCCCGCTTTAAACATCCTGAAACC
TCGACGCTAGTCCGCCGCTTTAATCACGGCGCACAACCGCCTGTGCAGTCGGCCCTTGATGGTAAAACCA
TCCCTCACTGGTATCGCATGATTAACCGTCTGATGTGGATCTGGCGCGGCATTGACCCACGCGAAATCCT
CGACGTCCAGGCACGTATTGTGATGAGCGATGCCGAACGTACCGACGATGATTTATACGATACGGTGATT
GGCTACCGTGGCGGCAACTGGATTTATGAGTGGGCCCCGGATCTTTGTGAAGGAACCTTACTTCTGTGGT
GTGACATAATTGGACAAACTACCTACAGAGATTTAAAGCTCTAAGGTAAATATAAAATTTTTAAGTGTAT
AATGTGTTAAACTACTGATTCTAATTGTTTGTGTATTTTAGATTCCAACCTATGGAACTGATGAATGGGA
GCAGTGGTGGAATGCCTTTAATGAGGAAAACCTGTTTTGCTCAGAAGAAATGCCATCTAGTGATGATGAG
GCTACTGCTGACTCTCAACATTCTACTCCTCCAAAAAAGAAGAGAAAGGTAGAAGACCCCAAGGACTTTC
CTTCAGAATTGCTAAGTTTTTTGAGTCATGCTGTGTTTAGTAATAGAACTCTTGCTTGCTTTGCTATTTA
CACCACAAAGGAAAAAGCTGCACTGCTATACAAGAAAATTATGGAAAAATATTCTGTAACCTTTATAAGT
AGGCATAACAGTTATAATCATAACATACTGTTTTTTCTTACTCCACACAGGCATAGAGTGTCTGCTATTA
ATAACTATGCTCAAAAATTGTGTACCTTTAGCTTTTTAATTTGTAAAGGGGTTAATAAGGAATATTTGAT
GTATAGTGCCTTGACTAGAGATCATAATCAGCCATACCACATTTGTAGAGGTTTTACTTGCTTTAAAAAA
CCTCCCACACCTCCCCCTGAACCTGAAACATAAAATGAATGCAATTGTTGTTGTTAACTTGTTTATTGCA
GCTTATAATGGTTACAAATAAAGCAATAGCATCACAAATTTCACAAATAAAGCATTTTTTTCACTGCATT
CTAGTTGTGGTTTGTCCAAACTCATCAATGTATCTTATCATGTCTGGATCAACTGGATAACTCAAGCTAA
CCAAAATCATCCCAAACTTCCCACCCCATACCCTATTACCACTGCCAATTACCTGTGGTTTCATTTACTC
TAAACCTGTGATTCCTCTGAATTATTTTCATTTTAAAGAAATTGTATTTGTTAAATATGTACTACAAACT
TAGTAGTTGGAAGGGCTAATTCACTCCCAAAGAAGACAAGATATCCTTGATCTGTGGATCTACCACACAC
AAGGCTACTTCCCTGATTAGCAGAACTACACACCAGGGCCAGGGGTCAGATATCCACTGACCTTTGGATG
GTGCTACAAGCTAGTACCAGTTGAGCCAGATAAGGTAGAAGAGGCCAATAAAGGAGAGAACACCAGCTTG
TTACACCCTGTGAGCCTGCATGGGATGGATGACCCGGAGAGAGAAGTGTTAGAGTGGAGGTTTGACAGCC
GCCTAGCATTTCATCACGTGGCCCGAGAGCTGCATCCGGAGTACTTCAAGAACTGCTGATATCGAGCTTG
CTACAAGGGACTTTCCGCTGGGGACTTTCCAGGGAGGCGTGGCCTGGGCGGGACTGGGGAGTGGCGAGCC
CTCAGATCCTGCATATAAGCAGCTGCTTTTTGCCTGTACTGGGTCTCTCTGGTTAGACCAGATCTGAGCC
TGGGAGCTCTCTGGCTAACTAGGGAACCCACTGCTTAAGCCTCAATAAAGCTTGCCTTGAGTGCTTCAAG
TAGTGTGTGCCCGTCTGTTGTGTGACTCTGGTAACTAGAGATCCCTCAGACCCTTTTAGTCAGTGTGGAA
AATCTCTAGCAGTGGCGCCCGAACAGGGACTTGAAAGCGAAAGGGAAACCAGAGGAGCTCTCTCGACGCA
GGACTCGGCTTGCTGAAGCGCGCACGGCAAGAGGCGAGGGGCGGCGACTGGTGAGTACGCCAAAAATTTT
GACTAGCGGAGGCTAGAAGGAGAGAGATGGGTGCGAGAGCGTCAGTATTAAGCGGGGGAGAATTAGATCG
CGATGGGAAAAAATTCGGTTAAGGCCAGGGGGAAAGAAAAAATATAAATTAAAACATATAGTATGGGCAA
GCAGGGAGCTAGAACGATTCGCAGTTAATCCTGGCCTGTTAGAAACATCAGAAGGCTGTAGACAAATACT
GGGACAGCTACAACCATCCCTTCAGACAGGATCAGAAGAACTTAGATCATTATATAATACAGTAGCAACC
CTCTATTGTGTGCATCAAAGGATAGAGATAAAAGACACCAAGGAAGCTTTAGACAAGATAGAGGAAGAGC
AAAACAAAAGTAAGACCACCGCACAGCAAGCGGCCGCTGATCTTCAGACCTGGAGGAGGAGATATGAGGG
ACAATTGGAGAAGTGAATTATATAAATATAAAGTAGTAAAAATTGAACCATTAGGAGTAGCACCCACCAA
GGCAAAGAGAAGAGTGGTGCAGAGAGAAAAAAGAGCAGTGGGAATAGGAGCTTTGTTCCTTGGGTTCTTG
GGAGCAGCAGGAAGCACTATGGGCGCAGCGTCAATGACGCTGACGGTACAGGCCAGACAATTATTGTCTG
GTATAGTGCAGCAGCAGAACAATTTGCTGAGGGCTATTGAGGCGCAACAGCATCTGTTGCAACTCACAGT
CTGGGGCATCAAGCAGCTCCAGGCAAGAATCCTGGCTGTGGAAAGATACCTAAAGGATCAACAGCTCCTG
GGGATTTGGGGTTGCTCTGGAAAACTCATTTGCACCACTGCTGTGCCTTGGAATGCTAGTTGGAGTAATA
AATCTCTGGAACAGATTTGGAATCACACGACCTGGATGGAGTGGGACAGAGAAATTAACAATTACACAAG
CTTAATACACTCCTTAATTGAAGAATCGCAAAACCAGCAAGAAAAGAATGAACAAGAATTATTGGAATTA
GATAAATGGGCAAGTTTGTGGAATTGGTTTAACATAACAAATTGGCTGTGGTATATAAAATTATTCATAA
TGATAGTAGGAGGCTTGGTAGGTTTAAGAATAGTTTTTGCTGTACTTTCTATAGTGAATAGAGTTAGGCA
GGGATATTCACCATTATCGTTTCAGACCCACCTCCCAACCCCGAGGGGACCCGACAGGCCCGAAGGAATA
GAAGAAGAAGGTGGAGAGAGAGACAGAGACAGATCCATTCGATTAGTGAACGGATCTCGACGGTATCGCC
GAATTCACAAATGGCAGTATTCATCCACAATTTTAAAAGAAAAGGGGGGATTGGGGGGTACAGTGCAGGG
GAAAGAATAGTAGACATAATAGCAACAGACATACAAACTAAAGAATTACAAAAACAAATTACAAAAATTC
AAAATTTTCGGGTTTATTACAGGGACAGCAGAGATCCACT
